Addgene plasmid #118548: pMRE-Tn7-130
Purpose: miniTn7 plasmid to deliver constitutively expressed fluorescent protein genes in bacteria
Depositing lab: Mitja Remus-Emsermann. Depositing organization: University of Canterbury. Publication: Chromatic Bacteria - A Broad Host-Range Plasmid and Chromosomal Insertion Toolbox for Fluorescent Protein Expression in Bacteria. Schlechter RO, Jun H, Bernach M, Oso S, Boyd E, Munoz-Lintz DA, Dobson RCJ, Remus DM, Remus-Emsermann MNP. Front Microbiol. 2018 Dec 12;9:3052. doi: 10.3389/fmicb.2018.03052. eCollection 2018. PubMed 30631309.
Backbone
  Vector backbone: pGRG36
  Vector type: Bacterial Expression ; miniTn7 delivery vector
  Selectable markers: Chloramphenicol
Growth in bacteria
  Bacterial resistance: Ampicillin, 100 μg/mL
  Growth temperature: 30°C
  Growth strain: E. coli S17-1 lambda pir
  Copy number: Low Copy
Gene/Insert
  Gene/Insert name: TagBFP2
  Species: Synthetic
  Cloning method: Restriction Enzyme; 5′ cloning site Unknown (unknown if destroyed)
Resource information
  A portion of this plasmid was derived from a plasmid made by: mTagBFP2-pBAD
Terms and licenses: Academic/Nonprofit Terms; Industry Terms: Not Available to Industry
Depositor comments: Please visit https://www.biorxiv.org/content/early/2018/09/07/402172 for bioRxiv preprint.
How to cite: pMRE-Tn7-130 was a gift from Mitja Remus-Emsermann (Addgene plasmid # 118548 ; http://n2t.net/addgene:118548 ; RRID:Addgene_118548)
