[The description below was written by a language model from this plasmid's Addgene catalogue record and pLannotate feature annotations shown in this document.]
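Description:
pMRE-Tn7-130 is a mini-Tn7 delivery plasmid of about 14.6 kb, built on the pGRG36 backbone and designed to place a constitutively expressed blue fluorescent protein gene into bacterial chromosomes. It replicates from the low-copy pSC101 origin with the temperature-sensitive Rep101(Ts) replication protein. The plasmid is therefore maintained only at permissive temperature and can be cured from recipients after transposition. Ampicillin resistance (bla) on the backbone selects for the plasmid itself, and an incP oriT allows conjugative transfer from a mobilising donor strain into a range of bacterial hosts. Short remnants of an f1 origin, a tetracycline resistance gene and a pUC-type polylinker are also annotated but appear to be non-functional leftovers of earlier cloning steps.

The transposable cargo lies between the Tn7L and Tn7R ends. It consists of the mTagBFP2 coding sequence followed by the lambda t0 terminator, then a chloramphenicol acetyltransferase gene with its own promoter fragment and an rrnB T1 terminator. Chloramphenicol resistance thus marks the integrated element rather than the backbone. The feature tables do not annotate the promoter driving mTagBFP2. A fragment matching the Tn5 transposase gene sits immediately upstream of the reporter, and the record says only that expression is constitutive. Outside the transposon ends, tnsA, tnsB, tnsC and tnsD (plus a truncated tnsE) are placed downstream of the araBAD promoter with its regulator araC, supplying the transposition machinery in cis. The TnsABC+D pathway directs high-frequency insertion into the specific att-Tn7 site. The construct belongs to a broad host-range toolbox for fluorescently tagging bacteria with stable chromosomal insertions. The depositor and sequencing-derived records show the same features in opposite orientation and differ by a single nucleotide in length.
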