Features (pLannotate 1.2.2; 28 found; start..end, strand, type, name):
     38..56      +  promoter       tet promoter (fragment): E. coli promoter for tetracycline efflux protein gene
    146..1024    -  CDS            araC: L-arabinose regulatory protein; araC
   1051..1335    +  promoter       araBAD promoter: araBAD; promoter of the L-arabinose operon of E. coli; the araC regulatory gene is transcribed in the opposite direction (Guzman et al., 1995)
   1356..1374    +  misc_feature   MCS (fragment): pUC18/19 multiple cloning site
   1453..2271    +  CDS            tnsA: TNSA_ECOLX - Experimental evidence at protein level: Swiss-Prot protein existence level 1. Required for Tn7 transposition. Forms the transposase, together with TnsB. TnsA executes the 5'-DNA strand breakage reaction. TnsABC and TnsD promote high-frequency insertion of Tn7 into a specific target site known as ATT-Tn7 whereas TnsABC and TnsD promote low- frequency insertion into many different sites. From Escherichia coli.
   2261..4366    +  CDS            tnsB: TNSB_ECOLX - Experimental evidence at protein level: Swiss-Prot protein existence level 1. Sequence-specific, DNA-binding protein required for Tn7 transposition. Recognizes sequences necessary for recombination at both left and right ends of Tn7 and, together with TnsA, forms the transposase. TnsB executes the 5'-DNA strand breakage and joining reactions. From Escherichia coli.
   4366..6030    +  CDS            tnsC: TNSC_ECOLX - Experimental evidence at protein level: Swiss-Prot protein existence level 1. TnsABC + TnsD promote high-frequency insertion of Tn7 into a specific target site known as att-Tn7 whereas TnsABC + TnsE promote low-frequency insertion into many different sites. From Escherichia coli.
   6036..7559    +  CDS            tnsD: TNSD_ECOLX - Protein predicted: Swiss-Prot protein existence level 4. TnsABC + TnsD promote high-frequency insertion of Tn7 into a specific target site known as att-Tn7 whereas TnsABC + TnsE promote low-frequency insertion into many different sites. From Escherichia coli.
   7566..7955    +  CDS            tnsE (fragment): TNSE_ECOLX - Experimental evidence at protein level: Swiss-Prot protein existence level 1. TnsABC + TnsD promote high-frequency insertion of Tn7 into a specific target site known as att-Tn7 whereas TnsABC + TnsE promote low-frequency insertion into many different sites. From Escherichia coli.
   7956..7993    +  misc_feature   MCS (fragment): pUC18/19 multiple cloning site
   8077..8192    +  ncRNA          5S rRNA: Accession: RF00001 - 5S ribosomal RNA
   8196..8282    +  terminator     rrnB T1 terminator: Escherichia coli rrnB; transcription terminator T1 from the E. coli rrnB gene
   8374..8401    +  terminator     rrnB T2 terminator: transcription terminator T2 from the E. coli rrnB gene
   8420..8511    +  promoter       AmpR promoter: bla
   8512..9372    +  CDS            AmpR: β-lactamase; bla; confers resistance to ampicillin, carbenicillin, and related antibiotics
   9414..9542    +  rep_origin     f1 ori (fragment) (sequence partly withheld): f1 bacteriophage origin of replication; arrow indicates direction of (+) strand synthesis
   9543..9652    -  oriT           oriT: incP origin of transfer
   9655..9907    +  CDS            TcR (fragment): tetracycline efflux protein; tet; confers resistance to tetracycline
  10392..10614   +  rep_origin     pSC101 ori: low-copy replication origin that requires the Rep101 protein
  10662..11612   +  CDS            Rep101(Ts): temperature-sensitive version of the RepA protein needed for replication with the pSC101 origin (Armstrong et al., 1984); rep101 encoding an A56V mutation
  12045..12210   +  mobile_element Tn7L: mini-Tn7 element (left end of the Tn7 transposon) Tn7
  12321..12407   -  terminator     rrnB T1 terminator: Escherichia coli rrnB; transcription terminator T1 from the E. coli rrnB gene
  12475..13131   -  CDS            cat: CAT_ECOLX - Experimental evidence at protein level: Swiss-Prot protein existence level 1. This enzyme is an effector of chloramphenicol resistance in bacteria. From Escherichia coli. This protein is used as a marker in many commonly used cloning vectors, such as pACYC184.
  13132..13160   -  promoter       cat promoter (fragment): promoter of the E. coli cat gene encoding chloramphenicol acetyltransferase
  13175..13269   -  terminator     lambda t0 terminator: transcription terminator from phage lambda
  13286..13996   -  CDS            mTagBFP2: mTagBFP2 is a basic (constitutively fluorescent) blue fluorescent protein published in 2011, derived from Entacmaea quadricolor. It is reported to be a very rapidly-maturing monomer with very low acid sensitivity.
  14033..14323   -  CDS            tnpA (fragment): TN5P_ECOLX - Also known as tnp. Experimental evidence at protein level: Swiss-Prot protein existence level 1. Mediates transposition of transposon Tn5 by a 'cut and paste' mechanism. First, the monomeric transposase binds the 19 bp inverted DNA repeats flanking the transposon. Then, dimerization of the DNA- bound transposase creates a synaptic DNA complex. After nicking of the first DNA strand, excision of the transposon proceeds through a series of intermediates. The transposase then mediates the insertion of the transposon at a new site by strand transfer. The activity of the wild- type tran
  14445..14643   +  mobile_element Tn7R (fragment): mini-Tn7 element (right end of the Tn7 transposon) Tn7
>Addgene plasmid #118548 | pMRE-Tn7-130 | depositor full sequence | sequence record 223748 | Full Sequence
GGCCACGATGCGTCCGGCGTAGAGGATCTGCTCATGTTTGACAGCTTATCATCGATGCATAATGTGCCTG
TCAAATGGACGAAGCAGGGATTCTGCAAACCCTATGCTACTCCGTCAAGCCGTCAATTGTCTGATTCGTT
ACCAATTATGACAACTTGACGGCTACATCATTCACTTTTTCTTCACAACCGGCACGGAACTCGCTCGGGC
TGGCCCCGGTGCATTTTTTAAATACCCGCGAGAAATAGAGTTGATCGTCAAAACCAACATTGCGACCGAC
GGTGGCGATAGGCATCCGGGTGGTGCTCAAAAGCAGCTTCGCCTGGCTGATACGTTGGTCCTCGCGCCAG
CTTAAGACGCTAATCCCTAACTGCTGGCGGAAAAGATGTGACAGACGCGACGGCGACAAGCAAACATGCT
GTGCGACGCTGGCGATATCAAAATTGCTGTCTGCCAGGTGATCGCTGATGTACTGACAAGCCTCGCGTAC
CCGATTATCCATCGGTGGATGGAGCGACTCGTTAATCGCTTCCATGCGCCGCAGTAACAATTGCTCAAGC
AGATTTATCGCCAGCAGCTCCGAATAGCGCCCTTCCCCTTGCCCGGCGTTAATGATTTGCCCAAACAGGT
CGCTGAAATGCGGCTGGTGCGCTTCATCCGGGCGAAAGAACCCCGTATTGGCAAATATTGACGGCCAGTT
AAGCCATTCATGCCAGTAGGCGCGCGGACGAAAGTAAACCCACTGGTGATACCATTCGCGAGCCTCCGGA
TGACGACCGTAGTGATGAATCTCTCCTGGCGGGAACAGCAAAATATCACCCGGTCGGCAAACAAATTCTC
GTCCCTGATTTTTCACCACCCCCTGACCGCGAATGGTGAGATTGAGAATATAACCTTTCATTCCCAGCGG
TCGGTCGATAAAAAAATCGAGATAACCGTTGGCCTCAATCGGCGTTAAACCCGCCACCAGATGGGCATTA
AACGAGTATCCCGGCAGCAGGGGATCATTTTGCGCTTCAGCCATACTTTTCATACTCCCGCCATTCAGAG
AAGAAACCAATTGTCCATATTGCATCAGACATTGCCGTCACTGCGTCTTTTACTGGCTCTTCTCGCTAAC
CAAACCGGTAACCCCGCTTATTAAAAGCATTCTGTAACAAAGCGGGACCAAAGCCATGACAAAAACGCGT
AACAAAAGTGTCTATAATCACGGCAGAAAAGTCCACATTGATTATTTGCACGGCGTCACACTTTGCTATG
CCATAGCATTTTTATCCATAAGATTAGCGGATCCTACCTGACGCTTTTTATCGCAACTCTCTACTGTTTC
TCCATACCCGTTTTTTTGGGCTAGCGAATTCGAGCTCGGTACCCAAGTCTTAAACTAGACAGAATAGTTG
TAAACTGAAATCAGTCCAGTTATGCTGTGAAAAAGCATACTGGACTTTTGTTATGGCTAAAGCAAACTCT
TCATTTTCTGAAGTGCAAATTGCCCGTCGTATTAAAGAGGGGCGTGGCCAAGGGCATGGTAAAGACTATA
TTCCATGGCTAACAGTACAAGAAGTTCCTTCTTCAGGTCGTTCCCACCGTATTTATTCTCATAAGACGGG
ACGAGTCCATCATTTGCTATCTGACTTAGAGCTTGCTGTTTTTCTCAGTCTTGAGTGGGAGAGCAGCGTG
CTAGATATACGCGAGCAGTTCCCCTTATTACCTAGTGATACCAGGCAGATTGCAATAGATAGTGGTATTA
AGCATCCTGTTATTCGTGGTGTAGATCAGGTTATGTCTACTGATTTTTTAGTGGACTGCAAAGATGGTCC
TTTTGAGCAGTTTGCTATTCAAGTCAAACCTGCAGCAGCCTTACAAGACGAGCGTACCTTAGAAAAACTA
GAACTAGAGCGTCGCTATTGGCAGCAAAAGCAAATTCCTTGGTTCATTTTTACTGATAAAGAAATAAATC
CCGTAGTAAAAGAAAATATTGAATGGCTTTATTCAGTGAAAACAGAAGAAGTTTCTGCGGAGCTTTTAGC
ACAACTATCCCCATTGGCCCATATCCTGCAAGAAAAAGGAGATGAAAACATTATCAATGTCTGTAAGCAG
GTTGATATTGCTTATGATTTGGAGTTAGGCAAAACATTGAGTGAGATACGAGCCTTAACCGCAAATGGTT
TTATTAAGTTCAATATTTATAAGTCTTTCAGGGCAAATAAGTGTGCAGATCTCTGTATTAGCCAAGTAGT
GAATATGGAGGAGTTGCGCTATGTGGCAAATTAATGAGGTTGTGCTATTTGATAATGATCCGTATCGCAT
TTTGGCTATAGAGGATGGCCAAGTTGTCTGGATGCAAATAAGCGCTGATAAAGGAGTTCCACAAGCTAGG
GCTGAGTTGTTGCTAATGCAGTATTTAGATGAAGGCCGCTTAGTTAGAACTGATGACCCTTATGTACATC
TTGATTTAGAAGAGCCGTCTGTAGATTCTGTCAGCTTCCAGAAGCGCGAGGAGGATTATCGAAAAATTCT
TCCTATTATTAATAGTAAGGATCGTTTCGACCCTAAAGTCAGAAGCGAACTCGTTGAGCATGTGGTCCAA
GAACATAAGGTTACTAAGGCTACAGTTTATAAGTTGTTACGCCGTTACTGGCAGCGTGGTCAAACGCCTA
ATGCATTAATTCCTGACTACAAAAACAGCGGTGCACCAGGGGAAAGACGTTCAGCGACAGGAACAGCAAA
GATTGGCCGAGCCAGAGAATATGGTAAGGGTGAAGGAACCAAGGTAACGCCCGAGATTGAACGCCTTTTT
AGGTTGACCATAGAAAAGCACCTGTTAAATCAAAAAGGTACAAAGACCACCGTTGCCTATAGACGATTTG
TGGACTTGTTTGCTCAGTATTTTCCTCGCATTCCCCAAGAGGATTACCCAACACTACGTCAGTTTCGTTA
TTTTTATGATCGAGAATACCCTAAAGCTCAGCGCTTAAAGTCTAGAGTTAAAGCAGGGGTATATAAAAAA
GACGTACGACCCTTAAGTAGTACAGCCACTTCTCAGGCGTTAGGCCCTGGGAGTCGTTATGAGATTGATG
CCACGATTGCTGATATTTATTTAGTGGATCATCATGATCGCCAAAAAATCATAGGAAGACCAACGCTTTA
CATTGTGATTGATGTGTTTAGTCGGATGATCACGGGCTTTTATATCGGCTTTGAAAATCCGTCTTATGTG
GTGGCGATGCAGGCTTTTGTAAATGCTTGCTCTGACAAAACGGCCATTTGTGCCCAGCATGATATTGAGA
TTAGTAGCTCAGACTGGCCGTGTGTAGGTTTGCCAGATGTGTTGCTAGCGGACCGTGGCGAATTAATGAG
TCATCAGGTCGAAGCCTTAGTTTCTAGTTTTAATGTGCGAGTGGAAAGTGCTCCACCTAGACGTGGCGAT
GCTAAAGGCATAGTGGAAAGCACTTTTAGAACACTACAAGCCGAGTTTAAGTCCTTTGCACCTGGCATTG
TAGAGGGCAGTCGGATCAAAAGCCATGGTGAAACAGACTATAGGTTAGATGCATCTCTGTCGGTATTTGA
GTTCACACAAATTATTTTGCGTACGATCTTATTCAGAAATAACCATCTGGTGATGGATAAATACGATCGA
GATGCTGATTTTCCTACAGATTTACCGTCTATTCCTGTCCAGCTATGGCAATGGGGTATGCAGCATCGTA
CAGGTAGTTTAAGGGCTGTGGAGCAAGAGCAGTTGCGAGTAGCGTTACTGCCTCGCCGAAAGGTCTCTAT
TTCTTCATTTGGCGTTAATTTGTGGGGTTTGTATTACTCGGGGTCAGAGATTCTGCGTGAGGGTTGGTTG
CAGCGGAGCACTGATATAGCTAGACCTCAACATTTAGAAGCGGCTTATGACCCAGTGCTGGTTGATACGA
TTTATTTGTTTCCGCAAGTTGGCAGCCGTGTATTTTGGCGCTGTAATCTGACGGAACGTAGTCGGCAGTT
TAAAGGTCTCTCATTTTGGGAGGTTTGGGATATACAAGCACAAGAAAAACACAATAAAGCCAATGCGAAG
CAGGATGAGTTAACTAAACGCAGGGAGCTTGAGGCGTTTATTCAGCAAACCATTCAGAAAGCGAATAAGT
TAACGCCCAGTACTACTGAGCCCAAATCAACACGCATTAAGCAGATTAAAACTAATAAAAAAGAAGCCGT
GACCTCGGAGCGTAAAAAACGTGCGGAGCATTTGAAGCCAAGCTCTTCAGGTGATGAGGCTAAAGTTATT
CCTTTCAACGCAGTGGAAGCGGATGATCAAGAAGATTACAGCCTACCCACATACGTGCCTGAATTATTTC
AGGATCCACCAGAAAAGGATGAGTCATGAGTGCTACCCGGATTCAAGCAGTTTATCGTGATACGGGGGTA
GAGGCTTATCGTGATAATCCTTTTATCGAGGCCTTACCACCATTACAAGAGTCAGTGAATAGTGCTGCAT
CACTGAAATCCTCTTTACAGCTTACTTCCTCTGACTTGCAAAAGTCCCGTGTTATCAGAGCTCATACCAT
TTGTCGTATTCCAGATGACTATTTTCAGCCATTAGGTACGCATTTGCTACTAAGTGAGCGTATTTCGGTC
ATGATTCGAGGTGGCTACGTAGGCAGAAATCCTAAAACAGGAGATTTACAAAAGCATTTACAAAATGGTT
ATGAGCGTGTTCAAACGGGAGAGTTGGAGACATTTCGCTTTGAGGAGGCACGATCTACGGCACAAAGCTT
ATTGTTAATTGGTTGTTCTGGTAGTGGGAAGACGACCTCTCTTCATCGTATTCTAGCCACGTATCCTCAG
GTGATTTACCATCGTGAACTCAATGTAGAGCAGGTGGTGTATTTGAAAATAGACTGCTCGCATAATGGTT
CGCTAAAAGAAATCTGCTTGAATTTTTTCAGAGCGTTGGATCGAGCCTTGGGCTCGAACTATGAGCGTCG
TTATGGCTTAAAACGTCATGGTATAGAAACCATGTTGGCTTTGATGTCGCAAATAGCCAATGCACATGCT
TTAGGGTTGTTGGTTATTGATGAAATTCAGCATTTAAGCCGCTCTCGTTCGGGTGGATCTCAAGAGATGC
TGAACTTTTTTGTGACGATGGTGAATATTATTGGCGTACCAGTGATGTTGATTGGTACCCCTAAAGCACG
AGAGATTTTTGAGGCTGATTTGCGGTCTGCACGTAGAGGGGCAGGGTTTGGAGCTATATTCTGGGATCCT
ATACAACAAACGCAACGTGGAAAGCCCAATCAAGAGTGGATCGCTTTTACGGATAATCTTTGGCAATTAC
AGCTTTTACAACGCAAAGATGCGCTGTTATCGGATGAGGTCCGTGATGTGTGGTATGAGCTAAGCCAAGG
AGTGATGGACATTGTAGTAAAACTTTTTGTACTCGCTCAGCTCCGTGCGCTAGCTTTAGGCAATGAGCGT
ATTACCGCTGGTTTATTGCGGCAAGTGTATCAAGATGAGTTAAAGCCTGTGCACCCCATGCTAGAGGCAT
TACGCTCGGGTATCCCAGAACGCATTGCTCGTTATTCTGATCTAGTCGTTCCCGAGATTGATAAACGGTT
AATCCAACTTCAGCTAGATATCGCAGCGATACAAGAACAAACACCAGAAGAAAAAGCCCTTCAAGAGTTA
GATACCGAAGATCAGCGTCATTTATATCTGATGCTGAAAGAGGATTACGATTCAAGCCTGTTAATTCCCA
CTATTAAAAAAGCGTTTAGCCAGAATCCAACGATGACAAGACAAAAGTTACTGCCTCTTGTTTTGCAGTG
GTTGATGGAAGGCGAAACGGTAGTGTCAGAACTAGAAAAGCCCTCCAAGAGTAAAAAGGTTTCGGCTATA
AAGGTAGTCAAGCCCAGCGACTGGGATAGCTTGCCTGATACGGATTTACGTTATATCTATTCACAACGCC
AACCTGAAAAAACCATGCATGAACGGTTAAAAGGGAAAGGGGTAATAGTGGATATGGCGAGCTTATTTAA
ACAAGCAGGTTAGCCATGAGAAACTTTCCTGTTCCGTACTCGAATGAGCTGATTTATAGCACTATTGCAC
GGGCAGGCGTTTATCAAGGGATTGTTAGTCCTAAGCAGCTGTTGGATGAGGTGTATGGCAACCGCAAGGT
GGTCGCTACCTTAGGTCTGCCCTCGCATTTAGGTGTGATAGCAAGACATCTACATCAAACAGGACGTTAC
GCTGTTCAGCAGCTTATTTATGAGCATACCTTATTCCCTTTATATGCTCCGTTTGTAGGCAAGGAGCGCC
GAGACGAAGCTATTCGGTTAATGGAGTACCAAGCGCAAGGTGCGGTGCATTTAATGCTAGGAGTCGCTGC
TTCTAGAGTTAAGAGCGATAACCGCTTTAGATACTGCCCTGATTGCGTTGCTCTTCAGCTAAATAGGTAT
GGGGAAGCCTTTTGGCAACGAGATTGGTATTTGCCCGCTTTGCCATATTGTCCAAAACACGGTGCTTTAG
TCTTCTTTGATAGAGCTGTAGATGATCACCGACATCAATTTTGGGCTTTGGGTCATACTGAGCTGCTTTC
AGACTACCCCAAAGACTCCCTATCTCAATTAACAGCACTAGCTGCTTATATAGCCCCTCTGTTAGATGCT
CCACGAGCGCAAGAGCTTTCCCCAAGCCTTGAGCAGTGGACGCTGTTTTATCAGCGCTTAGCGCAGGATC
TAGGGCTAACCAAAAGCAAGCACATTCGTCATGACTTGGTGGCGGAGAGAGTGAGGCAGACTTTTAGTGA
TGAGGCACTAGAGAAACTGGATTTAAAGTTGGCAGAGAACAAGGACACGTGTTGGCTGAAAAGTATATTC
CGTAAGCATAGAAAAGCCTTTAGTTATTTACAGCATAGTATTGTGTGGCAAGCCTTATTGCCAAAACTAA
CGGTTATAGAAGCGCTACAGCAGGCAAGTGCTCTTACTGAGCACTCTATAACGACAAGACCTGTTAGCCA
GTCTGTGCAACCTAACTCTGAAGATTTATCTGTTAAGCATAAAGACTGGCAGCAACTAGTGCATAAATAC
CAAGGAATTAAGGCGGCAAGACAGTCTTTAGAGGGTGGGGTGCTATACGCTTGGCTTTACCGACATGACA
GGGATTGGCTAGTTCACTGGAATCAACAGCATCAACAAGAGCGTCTGGCACCCGCCCCTAGAGTTGATTG
GAACCAAAGAGATCGAATTGCTGTACGACAACTATTAAGAATCATAAAGCGTCTAGATAGTAGCCTTGAT
CACCCAAGAGCGACATCGAGCTGGCTGTTAAAGCAAACTCCTAACGGAACCTCTCTTGCAAAAAATCTAC
AGAAACTGCCTTTGGTAGCGCTTTGCTTAAAGCGTTACTCAGAGAGTGTGGAAGATTATCAAATTAGACG
GATTAGCCAAGCTTTTATTAAGCTTAAACAGGAAGATGTTGAGCTTAGGCGCTGGCGATTATTAAGAAGT
GCAACGTTATCTAAAGAGCGGATAACTGAGGAAGCACAAAGATTCTTGGAAATGGTTTATGGGGAAGAGT
GAGTGGTTAGGCTAGCTACATTTAATGACAATGTGCAGGTTGTACATATTGGTCATTTATTCCGTAACTC
GGGTCATAAGGAGTGGCGTATTTTTGTTTGGTTTAATCCAATGCAAGAACGGAAATGGACTCGATTTACT
CATTTGCCTTTATTAAGTCGAGCTAAGGTGGTTAACAGTACAACAAAGCAAATAAATAAGGCGGATCGTG
TGATTGAGTTTGAAGCATCGGATCTTCAACGAGCCAAAATAATCGATTTTCCTAATCTCTCGTCCTTTGC
TTCCGTACGCAACAAGGATGGAGCGCAGAGTTCATTTATTTACGAAGCTGAAACACCATATAGCAAGACT
CGTTATCACATCCCACAGTTAGAGCTAGCTCGGTCATTATTTTTAGGGGATCCTCTAGAGTCGACCTGCA
GGCATGCAAGCTTGGCTGTTTTGGCGGATGAGAGAAGATTTTCAGCCTGATACAGATTAAATCAGAACGC
AGAAGCGGTCTGATAAAACAGAATTTGCCTGGCGGCAGTAGCGCGGTGGTCCCACCTGACCCCATGCCGA
ACTCAGAAGTGAAACGCCGTAGCGCCGATGGTAGTGTGGGGTCTCCCCATGCGAGAGTAGGGAACTGCCA
GGCATCAAATAAAACGAAAGGCTCAGTCGAAAGACTGGGCCTTTCGTTTTATCTGTTGTTTGTCGGTGAA
CGCTCTCCTGAGTAGGACAAATCCGCCGGGAGCGGATTTGAACGTTGCGAAGCAACGGCCCGGAGGGTGG
CGGGCAGGACGCCCGCCATAAACTGCCAGGCATCAAATTAAGCAGAAGGCCATCCTGACGGATGGCCTTT
TTGCGTTTCTACAAACTCTTTTGTTTATTTTTCTAAATACATTCAAATATGTATCCGCTCATGAGACAAT
AACCCTGATAAATGCTTCAATAATATTGAAAAAGGAAGAGTATGAGTATTCAACATTTCCGTGTCGCCCT
TATTCCCTTTTTTGCGGCATTTTGCCTTCCTGTTTTTGCTCACCCAGAAACGCTGGTGAAAGTAAAAGAT
GCTGAAGATCAGTTGGGTGCACGAGTGGGTTACATCGAACTGGATCTCAACAGCGGTAAGATCCTTGAGA
GTTTTCGCCCCGAAGAACGTTTTCCAATGATGAGCACTTTTAAAGTTCTGCTATGTGGCGCGGTATTATC
CCGTGTTGACGCCGGGCAAGAGCAACTCGGTCGCCGCATACACTATTCTCAGAATGACTTGGTTGAGTAC
TCACCAGTCACAGAAAAGCATCTTACGGATGGCATGACAGTAAGAGAATTATGCAGTGCTGCCATAACCA
TGAGTGATAACACTGCGGCCAACTTACTTCTGACAACGATCGGAGGACCGAAGGAGCTAACCGCTTTTTT
GCACAACATGGGGGATCATGTAACTCGCCTTGATCGTTGGGAACCGGAGCTGAATGAAGCCATACCAAAC
GACGAGCGTGACACCACGATGCCTGCAGCAATGGCAACAACGTTGCGCAAACTATTAACTGGCGAACTAC
TTACTCTAGCTTCCCGGCAACAATTAATAGACTGGATGGAGGCGGATAAAGTTGCAGGACCACTTCTGCG
CTCGGCCCTTCCGGCTGGCTGGTTTATTGCTGATAAATCTGGAGCCGGTGAGCGTGGGTCTCGCGGTATC
ATTGCAGCACTGGGGCCAGATGGTAAGCCCTCCCGTATCGTAGTTATCTACACGACGGGGAGTCAGGCAA
CTATGGATGAACGAAATAGACAGATCGCTGAGATAGGTGCCTCACTGATTAAGCATTGGTAACTGTCAGA
CCAAGTTTACTCATATATACTTTAGATTGATT
[125 nt withheld, positions 9413-9537]
CGCCGCCGGCCAGCCTCGCAGAGCAGGATTCCCGTTGAGCACCGCCAGGTGCGAATAAGGGACAGTGAAG
AAGGAACACCCGCTCGCGGGTGGGCCTACTTCACCTATCCTGCCCGGCGGCATCACCGGCGCCACAGGTG
CGGTTGCTGGCGCCTATATCGCCGACATCACCGATGGGGAAGATCGGGCTCGCCACTTCGGGCTCATGAG
CGCTTGTTTCGGCGTGGGTATGGTGGCAGGCCCCGTGGCCGGGGGACTGTTGGGCGCCATCTCCTTGCAT
GCACCATTCCTTGCGGCGGCGGTGCTCAACGGCCTCAACCTACTACTGGGCTGCTTCCTAATGCAGGAGT
CGCATAAGGGAGAGCGTCGATCCCCGACAGTAAGACGGGTAAGCCTGTTGATGATACCGCTGCCTTACTG
GGTGCATTAGCCAGTCTGAATGACCTGTCACGGGATAATCCGAAGTGGTCAGACTGGAAAATCAGAGGGC
AGGAACTGCTGAACAGCAAAAAGTCAGATAGCACCACATAGCAGACCCGCCATAAAACGCCCTGAGAAGC
CCGTGACGGGCTTTTCTTGTATTATGGGTAGTTTCCTTGCATGAATCCATAAAAGGCGCCTGTAGTGCCA
TTTACCCCCATTCACTGCCAGAGCCGTGAGCGCAGCGAACTGAATGTCACGAAAAAGACAGCGACTCAGG
TGCCTGATGGTCGGAGACAAAAGGAATATTCAGCGATTTGCCCGAGCTTGCGAGGGTGCTACTTAAGCCT
TTAGGGTTTTAAGGTCTGTTTTGTAGAGGAGCAAACAGCGTTTGCGACATCCTTTTGTAATACTGCGGAA
CTGACTAAAGTAGTGAGTTATACACAGGGCTGGGATCTATTCTTTTTATCTTTTTTTATTCTTTCTTTAT
TCTATAAATTATAACCACTTGAATATAAACAAAAAAAACACACAAAGGTCTAGCGGAATTTACAGAGGGT
CTAGCAGAATTTACAAGTTTTCCAGCAAAGGTCTAGCAGAATTTACAGATACCCACAACTCAAAGGAAAA
GGACTAGTAATTATCATTGACTAGCCCATCTCAATTGGTATAGTGATTAAAATCACCTAGACCAATTGAG
ATGTATGTCTGAATTAGTTGTTTTCAAAGCAAATGAACTAGCGATTAGTCGCTATGACTTAACGGAGCAT
GAAACCAAGCTAATTTTATGCTGTGTGGCACTACTCAACCCCACGATTGAAAACCCTACAAGGAAAGAAC
GGACGGTATCGTTCACTTATAACCAATACGTTCAGATGATGAACATCAGTAGGGAAAATGCTTATGGTGT
ATTAGCTAAAGCAACCAGAGAGCTGATGACGAGAACTGTGGAAATCAGGAATCCTTTGGTTAAAGGCTTT
GAGATTTTCCAGTGGACAAACTATGCCAAGTTCTCAAGCGAAAAATTAGAATTAGTTTTTAGTGAAGAGA
TATTGCCTTATCTTTTCCAGTTAAAAAAATTCATAAAATATAATCTGGAACATGTTAAGTCTTTTGAAAA
CAAATACTCTATGAGGATTTATGAGTGGTTATTAAAAGAACTAACACAAAAGAAAACTCACAAGGCAAAT
ATAGAGATTAGCCTTGATGAATTTAAGTTCATGTTAATGCTTGAAAATAACTACCATGAGTTTAAAAGGC
TTAACCAATGGGTTTTGAAACCAATAAGTAAAGATTTAAACACTTACAGCAATATGAAATTGGTGGTTGA
TAAGCGAGGCCGCCCGACTGATACGTTGATTTTCCAAGTTGAACTAGATAGACAAATGGATCTCGTAACC
GAACTTGAGAACAACCAGATAAAAATGAATGGTGACAAAATACCAACAACCATTACATCAGATTCCTACC
TACATAACGGACTAAGAAAAACACTACACGATGCTTTAACTGCAAAAATTCAGCTCACCAGTTTTGAGGC
AAAATTTTTGAGTGACATGCAAAGTAAGTATGATCTCAATGGTTCGTTCTCATGGCTCACGCAAAAACAA
CGAACCACACTAGAGAACATACTGGCTAAATACGGAAGGATCTGAGGTTCTTATGGCTCTTGTATCTATC
AGTGAAGCATCAAGACTAACAAACAAAAGTAGAACAACTGTTCACCGTTACATATCAAAGGGAAAACTGT
CCATATGCACAGATGAAAACGGTGTAAAAAAGATAGATACATCAGAGCTTTTACGAGTTTTTGGTGCATT
TAAAGCTGTTCACCATGAACAGATCGACAATGTAACAGATGAACAGCATGTAACACCTAATAGAACAGGT
GAAACCAGTAAAACAAAGCAACTAGAACATGAAATTGAACACCTGAGACAACTTGTTACAGCTCAACAGT
CACACATAGACAGCCTGAAACAGGCGATGCTGCTTATCGAATCAAAGCTGCCGACAACACGGGAGCCAGT
GACGCCTCCCGTGGGGAAAAAATCATGGCAATTCTGGAAGAAATAGCGCTTTCAGCCTGTGGGCGGACAA
AATAGTTGGGAACTGGGAGGGGTGGAAATGGAGTTTTTAAGGATTATTTAGGGAAGAGTGACAAAATAGA
TGGGAACTGGGTGTAGCGTCGTAAGCTAATACGAAAATTAAAAATGACAAAATAGTTTGGAACTAGATTT
CACTTATCTGGTTGGTCGACACTAGTATTACCCTGTTATCCCTAGATTTAAATGATATCGGATCCTAGTA
AGCCACGTTTTAATTAATCAGATCCCCTGGCGGCCGCAAGCTCCTAGCGGCGGATTTGTCCTACTCAGGA
GAGCGTTCACCGACAAACAACAGATAAAACGAAAGGCCCAGTCTTTCGACTGAGCCTTTCGTTTTATTTG
ATGCCTCAAGCTAGAGAGTCATTACCCCAGGCGTTTAAGGGCACCAATAACTGCCTTAAAAAAATTACGC
CCCGCCCTGCCACTCATCGCAGTACTGTTGTAATTCATTAAGCATTCTGCCGACATGGAAGCCATCACAG
ACGGCATGATGAACCTGAATCGCCAGCGGCATCAGCACCTTGTCGCCTTGCGTATAATATTTGCCCATGG
TGAAAACGGGGGCGAAGAAGTTGTCCATATTGGCCACGTTTAAATCAAAACTGGTGAAACTCACCCAGGG
ATTGGCTGAGACGAAAAACATATTCTCAATAAACCCTTTAGGGAAATAGGCCAGGTTTTCACCGTAACAC
GCCACATCTTGCGAATATATGTGTAGAAACTGCCGGAAATCGTCGTGGTATTCACTCCAGAGCGATGAAA
ACGTTTCAGTTTGCTCATGGAAAACGGTGTAACAAGGGTGAACACTATCCCATATCACCAGCTCACCGTC
TTTCATTGCCATACGAAATTCCGGATGAGCATTCATCAGGCGGGCAAGAATGTGAATAAAGGCCGGATAA
AACTTGTGCTTATTTTTCTTTACGGTCTTTAAAAAGGCCGTAATATCCAGCTGAACGGTCTGGTTATAGG
TACATTGAGCAACTGACTGAAATGCCTCAAAATGTTCTTTACGATGCCATTGGGATATATCAACGGTGGT
ATATCCAGTGATTTTTTTCTCCATTTTAGCTTCCTTAGCTCCTGAAAATCTCGCCAAGCTAGCTTGGATT
CTCACCAATAAAAAACGCCCGGCGGCAACCGAGCGTTCTGAACAAATCCAGATGGAGTTCTGAGGTCATT
ACTGGATCTATCAACAGGAGTCCAAGCTCAGCTAATTAATTAAGCTTGTGCCCCAGTTTGCTAGGGAGGT
CGCAGTATCTGGCCACTGCCACCTCGTGCTGCTCGACGTAGGTCTCGTTGTTGGCCTCCTTGATTCTTTC
CAGTCTGTAGTCCACATAGTAGACGCCAGGCATCTTGAGGTTCTTAGCGGGTTTCTTGGATCTATATGTG
GTCTTGGCGTTTGCGATCAGATGGCTCCCGCCCACGAGCTTCAGGGCCATGTCGTTTCTGCCTTCCAGGC
CGCCGTCAGCGGGGTACAGCGTCTCGGTGAAGGCCTCCCAGCCGAGTGTTTTCTTCTGCATCACAGGGCC
GTTGGATGTGAAGTTCACCCCTCTGATCTTGACGTTGTAGATGAGGCAGCCGTCCTGGAGGCTGGTGTCC
TGGGTAGCGGTCAGCACGCCCCCGTCTTCGTATGTGGTGACTCTCTCCCATGTGAAGCCCTCAGGGAAGG
ACTGCTTGAAGAAGTCGGGGATGCCCTGGGTGTGGTTGATGAAGGTCTTGCTGCCGTAGAGGAAGCTAGT
AGCCAGGATGTCGAAGGCGAAGGGGAGAGGGCCGCCCTCGACCACCTTGATTCTCATGGTCTGGGTGCCC
TCGTAGGGCTTGCCTTCGCCCTCGGATGTGCACTTGAAGTGATGGTTGTCCACGGTGCCCTCCATGTACA
GCTTCATGTGCATGTTCTCCTTAATCAGCTCTTCGCCCTTAGACACCATTTTTTCTTCCTCCACTAGTAT
CCTGTCTCTTGATCAGATCTTGATCCCCTGCGCCATCAGATCCTTGGCGGCAAGAAAGCCATCCAGTTTA
CTTTGCAGGGCTTCCCAACCTTACCAGAGGGCGCCCCAGCTGGCAATTCCGGTTCGCTTGCTGTCCATAA
AACCGCCCAGTCTAGCTATCGCCATGTAAGCCCACTGCAAGCTACCTGCTTTCTCTTTGCGCTTGCGTTT
TCCCTTGTCCAGATAGCCCAGTAGCTGACATTCATCCGGGGTCAGCACCGTTTCTGCGGACTGGCTTTCT
ACGTGTTCCGCTTCCTTTAGCAGCCCTGCGCCCTGAGTGCTTGCGGCAGCGTGCGAGCTCGAATCCGATC
CCCAATTCCTGGCAGTTTATGGGTCAATAGCGGCCGCCACTCGAGCACCTAGGAGGCGCGCCACGGCCGC
GTCGACCCCACGCCCCTCTTTAATACGACGGGCAATTTGCACTTCAGAAAATGAAGAGTTTGCTTTAGCC
ATAACAAAAGTCCAGTATGCTTTTTCACAGCATAACTGGACTGATTTCAGTTTACAACTATTCTGTCTAG
TTTAAGACTTTATTGTCATAGTTTAGATCTATTTTGTTCAGTTTAAGACTTTATTGTCCGCCCACA
