Features (pLannotate 1.2.2; 28 found; start..end, strand, type, name):
      1..711     +  CDS            mTagBFP2: mTagBFP2 is a basic (constitutively fluorescent) blue fluorescent protein published in 2011, derived from Entacmaea quadricolor. It is reported to be a very rapidly-maturing monomer with very low acid sensitivity.
    728..822     +  terminator     lambda t0 terminator: transcription terminator from phage lambda
    837..865     +  promoter       cat promoter (fragment): promoter of the E. coli cat gene encoding chloramphenicol acetyltransferase
    866..1522    +  CDS            cat: CAT_ECOLX - Experimental evidence at protein level: Swiss-Prot protein existence level 1. This enzyme is an effector of chloramphenicol resistance in bacteria. From Escherichia coli. This protein is used as a marker in many commonly used cloning vectors, such as pACYC184.
   1590..1676    +  terminator     rrnB T1 terminator: Escherichia coli rrnB; transcription terminator T1 from the E. coli rrnB gene
   1787..1952    -  mobile_element Tn7L: mini-Tn7 element (left end of the Tn7 transposon) Tn7
   2385..3335    -  CDS            Rep101(Ts): temperature-sensitive version of the RepA protein needed for replication with the pSC101 origin (Armstrong et al., 1984); rep101 encoding an A56V mutation
   3383..3605    -  rep_origin     pSC101 ori: low-copy replication origin that requires the Rep101 protein
   4090..4342    -  CDS            TcR (fragment): tetracycline efflux protein; tet; confers resistance to tetracycline
   4345..4454    +  oriT           oriT: incP origin of transfer
   4455..4583    -  rep_origin     f1 ori (fragment) (sequence partly withheld): f1 bacteriophage origin of replication; arrow indicates direction of (+) strand synthesis
   4625..5485    -  CDS            AmpR: β-lactamase; bla; confers resistance to ampicillin, carbenicillin, and related antibiotics
   5486..5577    -  promoter       AmpR promoter: bla
   5596..5623    -  terminator     rrnB T2 terminator: transcription terminator T2 from the E. coli rrnB gene
   5715..5801    -  terminator     rrnB T1 terminator: Escherichia coli rrnB; transcription terminator T1 from the E. coli rrnB gene
   5803..5918    -  ncRNA          5S rRNA: Accession: RF00001 - 5S ribosomal RNA
   6004..6041    -  misc_feature   MCS (fragment): pUC18/19 multiple cloning site
   6042..6431    -  CDS            tnsE (fragment): TNSE_ECOLX - Experimental evidence at protein level: Swiss-Prot protein existence level 1. TnsABC + TnsD promote high-frequency insertion of Tn7 into a specific target site known as att-Tn7 whereas TnsABC + TnsE promote low-frequency insertion into many different sites. From Escherichia coli.
   6438..7961    -  CDS            tnsD: TNSD_ECOLX - Protein predicted: Swiss-Prot protein existence level 4. TnsABC + TnsD promote high-frequency insertion of Tn7 into a specific target site known as att-Tn7 whereas TnsABC + TnsE promote low-frequency insertion into many different sites. From Escherichia coli.
   7967..9631    -  CDS            tnsC: TNSC_ECOLX - Experimental evidence at protein level: Swiss-Prot protein existence level 1. TnsABC + TnsD promote high-frequency insertion of Tn7 into a specific target site known as att-Tn7 whereas TnsABC + TnsE promote low-frequency insertion into many different sites. From Escherichia coli.
   9631..11736   -  CDS            tnsB: TNSB_ECOLX - Experimental evidence at protein level: Swiss-Prot protein existence level 1. Sequence-specific, DNA-binding protein required for Tn7 transposition. Recognizes sequences necessary for recombination at both left and right ends of Tn7 and, together with TnsA, forms the transposase. TnsB executes the 5'-DNA strand breakage and joining reactions. From Escherichia coli.
  11726..12544   -  CDS            tnsA: TNSA_ECOLX - Experimental evidence at protein level: Swiss-Prot protein existence level 1. Required for Tn7 transposition. Forms the transposase, together with TnsB. TnsA executes the 5'-DNA strand breakage reaction. TnsABC and TnsD promote high-frequency insertion of Tn7 into a specific target site known as ATT-Tn7 whereas TnsABC and TnsD promote low- frequency insertion into many different sites. From Escherichia coli.
  12623..12641   -  misc_feature   MCS (fragment): pUC18/19 multiple cloning site
  12662..12946   -  promoter       araBAD promoter: araBAD; promoter of the L-arabinose operon of E. coli; the araC regulatory gene is transcribed in the opposite direction (Guzman et al., 1995)
  12973..13851   +  CDS            araC: L-arabinose regulatory protein; araC
  13941..13959   -  promoter       tet promoter (fragment): E. coli promoter for tetracycline efflux protein gene
  13997..14195   -  mobile_element Tn7R (fragment): mini-Tn7 element (right end of the Tn7 transposon) Tn7
  14291..14608   +  CDS            tnpA (fragment): TN5P_ECOLX - Also known as tnp. Experimental evidence at protein level: Swiss-Prot protein existence level 1. Mediates transposition of transposon Tn5 by a 'cut and paste' mechanism. First, the monomeric transposase binds the 19 bp inverted DNA repeats flanking the transposon. Then, dimerization of the DNA- bound transposase creates a synaptic DNA complex. After nicking of the first DNA strand, excision of the transposon proceeds through a series of intermediates. The transposase then mediates the insertion of the transposon at a new site by strand transfer. The activity of the wild- type tran
>Addgene plasmid #118548 | pMRE-Tn7-130 | addgene full sequence | sequence record 226955 | Addgene NGS Result
ATGGTGTCTAAGGGCGAAGAGCTGATTAAGGAGAACATGCACATGAAGCTGTACATGGAGGGCACCGTGG
ACAACCATCACTTCAAGTGCACATCCGAGGGCGAAGGCAAGCCCTACGAGGGCACCCAGACCATGAGAAT
CAAGGTGGTCGAGGGCGGCCCTCTCCCCTTCGCCTTCGACATCCTGGCTACTAGCTTCCTCTACGGCAGC
AAGACCTTCATCAACCACACCCAGGGCATCCCCGACTTCTTCAAGCAGTCCTTCCCTGAGGGCTTCACAT
GGGAGAGAGTCACCACATACGAAGACGGGGGCGTGCTGACCGCTACCCAGGACACCAGCCTCCAGGACGG
CTGCCTCATCTACAACGTCAAGATCAGAGGGGTGAACTTCACATCCAACGGCCCTGTGATGCAGAAGAAA
ACACTCGGCTGGGAGGCCTTCACCGAGACGCTGTACCCCGCTGACGGCGGCCTGGAAGGCAGAAACGACA
TGGCCCTGAAGCTCGTGGGCGGGAGCCATCTGATCGCAAACGCCAAGACCACATATAGATCCAAGAAACC
CGCTAAGAACCTCAAGATGCCTGGCGTCTACTATGTGGACTACAGACTGGAAAGAATCAAGGAGGCCAAC
AACGAGACCTACGTCGAGCAGCACGAGGTGGCAGTGGCCAGATACTGCGACCTCCCTAGCAAACTGGGGC
ACAAGCTTAATTAATTAGCTGAGCTTGGACTCCTGTTGATAGATCCAGTAATGACCTCAGAACTCCATCT
GGATTTGTTCAGAACGCTCGGTTGCCGCCGGGCGTTTTTTATTGGTGAGAATCCAAGCTAGCTTGGCGAG
ATTTTCAGGAGCTAAGGAAGCTAAAATGGAGAAAAAAATCACTGGATATACCACCGTTGATATATCCCAA
TGGCATCGTAAAGAACATTTTGAGGCATTTCAGTCAGTTGCTCAATGTACCTATAACCAGACCGTTCAGC
TGGATATTACGGCCTTTTTAAAGACCGTAAAGAAAAATAAGCACAAGTTTTATCCGGCCTTTATTCACAT
TCTTGCCCGCCTGATGAATGCTCATCCGGAATTTCGTATGGCAATGAAAGACGGTGAGCTGGTGATATGG
GATAGTGTTCACCCTTGTTACACCGTTTTCCATGAGCAAACTGAAACGTTTTCATCGCTCTGGAGTGAAT
ACCACGACGATTTCCGGCAGTTTCTACACATATATTCGCAAGATGTGGCGTGTTACGGTGAAAACCTGGC
CTATTTCCCTAAAGGGTTTATTGAGAATATGTTTTTCGTCTCAGCCAATCCCTGGGTGAGTTTCACCAGT
TTTGATTTAAACGTGGCCAATATGGACAACTTCTTCGCCCCCGTTTTCACCATGGGCAAATATTATACGC
AAGGCGACAAGGTGCTGATGCCGCTGGCGATTCAGGTTCATCATGCCGTTTGTGATGGCTTCCATGTCGG
CAGAATGCTTAATGAATTACAACAGTACTGCGATGAGTGGCAGGGCGGGGCGTAATTTTTTTAAGGCAGT
TATTGGTGCCCTTAAACGCCTGGGGTAATGACTCTCTAGCTTGAGGCATCAAATAAAACGAAAGGCTCAG
TCGAAAGACTGGGCCTTTCGTTTTATCTGTTGTTTGTCGGTGAACGCTCTCCTGAGTAGGACAAATCCGC
CGCTAGGAGCTTGCGGCCGCCAGGGGATCTGATTAATTAAAACGTGGCTTACTAGGATCCGATATCATTT
AAATCTAGGGATAACAGGGTAATACTAGTGTCGACCAACCAGATAAGTGAAATCTAGTTCCAAACTATTT
TGTCATTTTTAATTTTCGTATTAGCTTACGACGCTACACCCAGTTCCCATCTATTTTGTCACTCTTCCCT
AAATAATCCTTAAAAACTCCATTTCCACCCCTCCCAGTTCCCAACTATTTTGTCCGCCCACAGGCTGAAA
GCGCTATTTCTTCCAGAATTGCCATGATTTTTTCCCCACGGGAGGCGTCACTGGCTCCCGTGTTGTCGGC
AGCTTTGATTCGATAAGCAGCATCGCCTGTTTCAGGCTGTCTATGTGTGACTGTTGAGCTGTAACAAGTT
GTCTCAGGTGTTCAATTTCATGTTCTAGTTGCTTTGTTTTACTGGTTTCACCTGTTCTATTAGGTGTTAC
ATGCTGTTCATCTGTTACATTGTCGATCTGTTCATGGTGAACAGCTTTAAATGCACCAAAAACTCGTAAA
AGCTCTGATGTATCTATCTTTTTTACACCGTTTTCATCTGTGCATATGGACAGTTTTCCCTTTGATATGT
AACGGTGAACAGTTGTTCTACTTTTGTTTGTTAGTCTTGATGCTTCACTGATAGATACAAGAGCCATAAG
AACCTCAGATCCTTCCGTATTTAGCCAGTATGTTCTCTAGTGTGGTTCGTTGTTTTTGCGTGAGCCATGA
GAACGAACCATTGAGATCATACTTACTTTGCATGTCACTCAAAAATTTTGCCTCAAAACTGGTGAGCTGA
ATTTTTGCAGTTAAAGCATCGTGTAGTGTTTTTCTTAGTCCGTTATGTAGGTAGGAATCTGATGTAATGG
TTGTTGGTATTTTGTCACCATTCATTTTTATCTGGTTGTTCTCAAGTTCGGTTACGAGATCCATTTGTCT
ATCTAGTTCAACTTGGAAAATCAACGTATCAGTCGGGCGGCCTCGCTTATCAACCACCAATTTCATATTG
CTGTAAGTGTTTAAATCTTTACTTATTGGTTTCAAAACCCATTGGTTAAGCCTTTTAAACTCATGGTAGT
TATTTTCAAGCATTAACATGAACTTAAATTCATCAAGGCTAATCTCTATATTTGCCTTGTGAGTTTTCTT
TTGTGTTAGTTCTTTTAATAACCACTCATAAATCCTCATAGAGTATTTGTTTTCAAAAGACTTAACATGT
TCCAGATTATATTTTATGAATTTTTTTAACTGGAAAAGATAAGGCAATATCTCTTCACTAAAAACTAATT
CTAATTTTTCGCTTGAGAACTTGGCATAGTTTGTCCACTGGAAAATCTCAAAGCCTTTAACCAAAGGATT
CCTGATTTCCACAGTTCTCGTCATCAGCTCTCTGGTTGCTTTAGCTAATACACCATAAGCATTTTCCCTA
CTGATGTTCATCATCTGAACGTATTGGTTATAAGTGAACGATACCGTCCGTTCTTTCCTTGTAGGGTTTT
CAATCGTGGGGTTGAGTAGTGCCACACAGCATAAAATTAGCTTGGTTTCATGCTCCGTTAAGTCATAGCG
ACTAATCGCTAGTTCATTTGCTTTGAAAACAACTAATTCAGACATACATCTCAATTGGTCTAGGTGATTT
TAATCACTATACCAATTGAGATGGGCTAGTCAATGATAATTACTAGTCCTTTTCCTTTGAGTTGTGGGTA
TCTGTAAATTCTGCTAGACCTTTGCTGGAAAACTTGTAAATTCTGCTAGACCCTCTGTAAATTCCGCTAG
ACCTTTGTGTGTTTTTTTTGTTTATATTCAAGTGGTTATAATTTATAGAATAAAGAAAGAATAAAAAAAG
ATAAAAAGAATAGATCCCAGCCCTGTGTATAACTCACTACTTTAGTCAGTTCCGCAGTATTACAAAAGGA
TGTCGCAAACGCTGTTTGCTCCTCTACAAAACAGACCTTAAAACCCTAAAGGCTTAAGTAGCACCCTCGC
AAGCTCGGGCAAATCGCTGAATATTCCTTTTGTCTCCGACCATCAGGCACCTGAGTCGCTGTCTTTTTCG
TGACATTCAGTTCGCTGCGCTCACGGCTCTGGCAGTGAATGGGGGTAAATGGCACTACAGGCGCCTTTTA
TGGATTCATGCAAGGAAACTACCCATAATACAAGAAAAGCCCGTCACGGGCTTCTCAGGGCGTTTTATGG
CGGGTCTGCTATGTGGTGCTATCTGACTTTTTGCTGTTCAGCAGTTCCTGCCCTCTGATTTTCCAGTCTG
ACCACTTCGGATTATCCCGTGACAGGTCATTCAGACTGGCTAATGCACCCAGTAAGGCAGCGGTATCATC
AACAGGCTTACCCGTCTTACTGTCGGGGATCGACGCTCTCCCTTATGCGACTCCTGCATTAGGAAGCAGC
CCAGTAGTAGGTTGAGGCCGTTGAGCACCGCCGCCGCAAGGAATGGTGCATGCAAGGAGATGGCGCCCAA
CAGTCCCCCGGCCACGGGGCCTGCCACCATACCCACGCCGAAACAAGCGCTCATGAGCCCGAAGTGGCGA
GCCCGATCTTCCCCATCGGTGATGTCGGCGATATAGGCGCCAGCAACCGCACCTGTGGCGCCGGTGATGC
CGCCGGGCAGGATAGGTGAAGTAGGCCCACCCGCGAGCGGGTGTTCCTTCTTCACTGTCCCTTATTCGCA
CCTGGCGGTGCTCAACGGGAATCCTGCTCTGCGAGGCTGGCCGGCGGCG
[125 nt withheld, positions 4460-4584]
AATCAATCTAAAGTATATATGAGTAAACTTGGTCTGACAGTTACCAATGCTTAATCAGTGAGGCACCTAT
CTCAGCGATCTGTCTATTTCGTTCATCCATAGTTGCCTGACTCCCCGTCGTGTAGATAACTACGATACGG
GAGGGCTTACCATCTGGCCCCAGTGCTGCAATGATACCGCGAGACCCACGCTCACCGGCTCCAGATTTAT
CAGCAATAAACCAGCCAGCCGGAAGGGCCGAGCGCAGAAGTGGTCCTGCAACTTTATCCGCCTCCATCCA
GTCTATTAATTGTTGCCGGGAAGCTAGAGTAAGTAGTTCGCCAGTTAATAGTTTGCGCAACGTTGTTGCC
ATTGCTGCAGGCATCGTGGTGTCACGCTCGTCGTTTGGTATGGCTTCATTCAGCTCCGGTTCCCAACGAT
CAAGGCGAGTTACATGATCCCCCATGTTGTGCAAAAAAGCGGTTAGCTCCTTCGGTCCTCCGATCGTTGT
CAGAAGTAAGTTGGCCGCAGTGTTATCACTCATGGTTATGGCAGCACTGCATAATTCTCTTACTGTCATG
CCATCCGTAAGATGCTTTTCTGTGACTGGTGAGTACTCAACCAAGTCATTCTGAGAATAGTGTATGCGGC
GACCGAGTTGCTCTTGCCCGGCGTCAACACGGGATAATACCGCGCCACATAGCAGAACTTTAAAAGTGCT
CATCATTGGAAAACGTTCTTCGGGGCGAAAACTCTCAAGGATCTTACCGCTGTTGAGATCCAGTTCGATG
TAACCCACTCGTGCACCCAACTGATCTTCAGCATCTTTTACTTTCACCAGCGTTTCTGGGTGAGCAAAAA
CAGGAAGGCAAAATGCCGCAAAAAAGGGAATAAGGGCGACACGGAAATGTTGAATACTCATACTCTTCCT
TTTTCAATATTATTGAAGCATTTATCAGGGTTATTGTCTCATGAGCGGATACATATTTGAATGTATTTAG
AAAAATAAACAAAAGAGTTTGTAGAAACGCAAAAAGGCCATCCGTCAGGATGGCCTTCTGCTTAATTTGA
TGCCTGGCAGTTTATGGCGGGCGTCCTGCCCGCCACCCTCCGGGCCGTTGCTTCGCAACGTTCAAATCCG
CTCCCGGCGGATTTGTCCTACTCAGGAGAGCGTTCACCGACAAACAACAGATAAAACGAAAGGCCCAGTC
TTTCGACTGAGCCTTTCGTTTTATTTGATGCCTGGCAGTTCCCTACTCTCGCATGGGGAGACCCCACACT
ACCATCGGCGCTACGGCGTTTCACTTCTGAGTTCGGCATGGGGTCAGGTGGGACCACCGCGCTACTGCCG
CCAGGCAAATTCTGTTTTATCAGACCGCTTCTGCGTTCTGATTTAATCTGTATCAGGCTGAAAATCTTCT
CTCATCCGCCAAAACAGCCAAGCTTGCATGCCTGCAGGTCGACTCTAGAGGATCCCCTAAAAATAATGAC
CGAGCTAGCTCTAACTGTGGGATGTGATAACGAGTCTTGCTATATGGTGTTTCAGCTTCGTAAATAAATG
AACTCTGCGCTCCATCCTTGTTGCGTACGGAAGCAAAGGACGAGAGATTAGGAAAATCGATTATTTTGGC
TCGTTGAAGATCCGATGCTTCAAACTCAATCACACGATCCGCCTTATTTATTTGCTTTGTTGTACTGTTA
ACCACCTTAGCTCGACTTAATAAAGGCAAATGAGTAAATCGAGTCCATTTCCGTTCTTGCATTGGATTAA
ACCAAACAAAAATACGCCACTCCTTATGACCCGAGTTACGGAATAAATGACCAATATGTACAACCTGCAC
ATTGTCATTAAATGTAGCTAGCCTAACCACTCACTCTTCCCCATAAACCATTTCCAAGAATCTTTGTGCT
TCCTCAGTTATCCGCTCTTTAGATAACGTTGCACTTCTTAATAATCGCCAGCGCCTAAGCTCAACATCTT
CCTGTTTAAGCTTAATAAAAGCTTGGCTAATCCGTCTAATTTGATAATCTTCCACACTCTCTGAGTAACG
CTTTAAGCAAAGCGCTACCAAAGGCAGTTTCTGTAGATTTTTTGCAAGAGAGGTTCCGTTAGGAGTTTGC
TTTAACAGCCAGCTCGATGTCGCTCTTGGGTGATCAAGGCTACTATCTAGACGCTTTATGATTCTTAATA
GTTGTCGTACAGCAATTCGATCTCTTTGGTTCCAATCAACTCTAGGGGCGGGTGCCAGACGCTCTTGTTG
ATGCTGTTGATTCCAGTGAACTAGCCAATCCCTGTCATGTCGGTAAAGCCAAGCGTATAGCACCCCACCC
TCTAAAGACTGTCTTGCCGCCTTAATTCCTTGGTATTTATGCACTAGTTGCTGCCAGTCTTTATGCTTAA
CAGATAAATCTTCAGAGTTAGGTTGCACAGACTGGCTAACAGGTCTTGTCGTTATAGAGTGCTCAGTAAG
AGCACTTGCCTGCTGTAGCGCTTCTATAACCGTTAGTTTTGGCAATAAGGCTTGCCACACAATACTATGC
TGTAAATAACTAAAGGCTTTTCTATGCTTACGGAATATACTTTTCAGCCAACACGTGTCCTTGTTCTCTG
CCAACTTTAAATCCAGTTTCTCTAGTGCCTCATCACTAAAAGTCTGCCTCACTCTCTCCGCCACCAAGTC
ATGACGAATGTGCTTGCTTTTGGTTAGCCCTAGATCCTGCGCTAAGCGCTGATAAAACAGCGTCCACTGC
TCAAGGCTTGGGGAAAGCTCTTGCGCTCGTGGAGCATCTAACAGAGGGGCTATATAAGCAGCTAGTGCTG
TTAATTGAGATAGGGAGTCTTTGGGGTAGTCTGAAAGCAGCTCAGTATGACCCAAAGCCCAAAATTGATG
TCGGTGATCATCTACAGCTCTATCAAAGAAGACTAAAGCACCGTGTTTTGGACAATATGGCAAAGCGGGC
AAATACCAATCTCGTTGCCAAAAGGCTTCCCCATACCTATTTAGCTGAAGAGCAACGCAATCAGGGCAGT
ATCTAAAGCGGTTATCGCTCTTAACTCTAGAAGCAGCGACTCCTAGCATTAAATGCACCGCACCTTGCGC
TTGGTACTCCATTAACCGAATAGCTTCGTCTCGGCGCTCCTTGCCTACAAACGGAGCATATAAAGGGAAT
AAGGTATGCTCATAAATAAGCTGCTGAACAGCGTAACGTCCTGTTTGATGTAGATGTCTTGCTATCACAC
CTAAATGCGAGGGCAGACCTAAGGTAGCGACCACCTTGCGGTTGCCATACACCTCATCCAACAGCTGCTT
AGGACTAACAATCCCTTGATAAACGCCTGCCCGTGCAATAGTGCTATAAATCAGCTCATTCGAGTACGGA
ACAGGAAAGTTTCTCATGGCTAACCTGCTTGTTTAAATAAGCTCGCCATATCCACTATTACCCCTTTCCC
TTTTAACCGTTCATGCATGGTTTTTTCAGGTTGGCGTTGTGAATAGATATAACGTAAATCCGTATCAGGC
AAGCTATCCCAGTCGCTGGGCTTGACTACCTTTATAGCCGAAACCTTTTTACTCTTGGAGGGCTTTTCTA
GTTCTGACACTACCGTTTCGCCTTCCATCAACCACTGCAAAACAAGAGGCAGTAACTTTTGTCTTGTCAT
CGTTGGATTCTGGCTAAACGCTTTTTTAATAGTGGGAATTAACAGGCTTGAATCGTAATCCTCTTTCAGC
ATCAGATATAAATGACGCTGATCTTCGGTATCTAACTCTTGAAGGGCTTTTTCTTCTGGTGTTTGTTCTT
GTATCGCTGCGATATCTAGCTGAAGTTGGATTAACCGTTTATCAATCTCGGGAACGACTAGATCAGAATA
ACGAGCAATGCGTTCTGGGATACCCGAGCGTAATGCCTCTAGCATGGGGTGCACAGGCTTTAACTCATCT
TGATACACTTGCCGCAATAAACCAGCGGTAATACGCTCATTGCCTAAAGCTAGCGCACGGAGCTGAGCGA
GTACAAAAAGTTTTACTACAATGTCCATCACTCCTTGGCTTAGCTCATACCACACATCACGGACCTCATC
CGATAACAGCGCATCTTTGCGTTGTAAAAGCTGTAATTGCCAAAGATTATCCGTAAAAGCGATCCACTCT
TGATTGGGCTTTCCACGTTGCGTTTGTTGTATAGGATCCCAGAATATAGCTCCAAACCCTGCCCCTCTAC
GTGCAGACCGCAAATCAGCCTCAAAAATCTCTCGTGCTTTAGGGGTACCAATCAACATCACTGGTACGCC
AATAATATTCACCATCGTCACAAAAAAGTTCAGCATCTCTTGAGATCCACCCGAACGAGAGCGGCTTAAA
TGCTGAATTTCATCAATAACCAACAACCCTAAAGCATGTGCATTGGCTATTTGCGACATCAAAGCCAACA
TGGTTTCTATACCATGACGTTTTAAGCCATAACGACGCTCATAGTTCGAGCCCAAGGCTCGATCCAACGC
TCTGAAAAAATTCAAGCAGATTTCTTTTAGCGAACCATTATGCGAGCAGTCTATTTTCAAATACACCACC
TGCTCTACATTGAGTTCACGATGGTAAATCACCTGAGGATACGTGGCTAGAATACGATGAAGAGAGGTCG
TCTTCCCACTACCAGAACAACCAATTAACAATAAGCTTTGTGCCGTAGATCGTGCCTCCTCAAAGCGAAA
TGTCTCCAACTCTCCCGTTTGAACACGCTCATAACCATTTTGTAAATGCTTTTGTAAATCTCCTGTTTTA
GGATTTCTGCCTACGTAGCCACCTCGAATCATGACCGAAATACGCTCACTTAGTAGCAAATGCGTACCTA
ATGGCTGAAAATAGTCATCTGGAATACGACAAATGGTATGAGCTCTGATAACACGGGACTTTTGCAAGTC
AGAGGAAGTAAGCTGTAAAGAGGATTTCAGTGATGCAGCACTATTCACTGACTCTTGTAATGGTGGTAAG
GCCTCGATAAAAGGATTATCACGATAAGCCTCTACCCCCGTATCACGATAAACTGCTTGAATCCGGGTAG
CACTCATGACTCATCCTTTTCTGGTGGATCCTGAAATAATTCAGGCACGTATGTGGGTAGGCTGTAATCT
TCTTGATCATCCGCTTCCACTGCGTTGAAAGGAATAACTTTAGCCTCATCACCTGAAGAGCTTGGCTTCA
AATGCTCCGCACGTTTTTTACGCTCCGAGGTCACGGCTTCTTTTTTATTAGTTTTAATCTGCTTAATGCG
TGTTGATTTGGGCTCAGTAGTACTGGGCGTTAACTTATTCGCTTTCTGAATGGTTTGCTGAATAAACGCC
TCAAGCTCCCTGCGTTTAGTTAACTCATCCTGCTTCGCATTGGCTTTATTGTGTTTTTCTTGTGCTTGTA
TATCCCAAACCTCCCAAAATGAGAGACCTTTAAACTGCCGACTACGTTCCGTCAGATTACAGCGCCAAAA
TACACGGCTGCCAACTTGCGGAAACAAATAAATCGTATCAACCAGCACTGGGTCATAAGCCGCTTCTAAA
TGTTGAGGTCTAGCTATATCAGTGCTCCGCTGCAACCAACCCTCACGCAGAATCTCTGACCCCGAGTAAT
ACAAACCCCACAAATTAACGCCAAATGAAGAAATAGAGACCTTTCGGCGAGGCAGTAACGCTACTCGCAA
CTGCTCTTGCTCCACAGCCCTTAAACTACCTGTACGATGCTGCATACCCCATTGCCATAGCTGGACAGGA
ATAGACGGTAAATCTGTAGGAAAATCAGCATCTCGATCGTATTTATCCATCACCAGATGGTTATTTCTGA
ATAAGATCGTACGCAAAATAATTTGTGTGAACTCAAATACCGACAGAGATGCATCTAACCTATAGTCTGT
TTCACCATGGCTTTTGATCCGACTGCCCTCTACAATGCCAGGTGCAAAGGACTTAAACTCGGCTTGTAGT
GTTCTAAAAGTGCTTTCCACTATGCCTTTAGCATCGCCACGTCTAGGTGGAGCACTTTCCACTCGCACAT
TAAAACTAGAAACTAAGGCTTCGACCTGATGACTCATTAATTCGCCACGGTCCGCTAGCAACACATCTGG
CAAACCTACACACGGCCAGTCTGAGCTACTAATCTCAATATCATGCTGGGCACAAATGGCCGTTTTGTCA
GAGCAAGCATTTACAAAAGCCTGCATCGCCACCACATAAGACGGATTTTCAAAGCCGATATAAAAGCCCG
TGATCATCCGACTAAACACATCAATCACAATGTAAAGCGTTGGTCTTCCTATGATTTTTTGGCGATCATG
ATGATCCACTAAATAAATATCAGCAATCGTGGCATCAATCTCATAACGACTCCCAGGGCCTAACGCCTGA
GAAGTGGCTGTACTACTTAAGGGTCGTACGTCTTTTTTATATACCCCTGCTTTAACTCTAGACTTTAAGC
GCTGAGCTTTAGGGTATTCTCGATCATAAAAATAACGAAACTGACGTAGTGTTGGGTAATCCTCTTGGGG
AATGCGAGGAAAATACTGAGCAAACAAGTCCACAAATCGTCTATAGGCAACGGTGGTCTTTGTACCTTTT
TGATTTAACAGGTGCTTTTCTATGGTCAACCTAAAAAGGCGTTCAATCTCGGGCGTTACCTTGGTTCCTT
CACCCTTACCATATTCTCTGGCTCGGCCAATCTTTGCTGTTCCTGTCGCTGAACGTCTTTCCCCTGGTGC
ACCGCTGTTTTTGTAGTCAGGAATTAATGCATTAGGCGTTTGACCACGCTGCCAGTAACGGCGTAACAAC
TTATAAACTGTAGCCTTAGTAACCTTATGTTCTTGGACCACATGCTCAACGAGTTCGCTTCTGACTTTAG
GGTCGAAACGATCCTTACTATTAATAATAGGAAGAATTTTTCGATAATCCTCCTCGCGCTTCTGGAAGCT
GACAGAATCTACAGACGGCTCTTCTAAATCAAGATGTACATAAGGGTCATCAGTTCTAACTAAGCGGCCT
TCATCTAAATACTGCATTAGCAACAACTCAGCCCTAGCTTGTGGAACTCCTTTATCAGCGCTTATTTGCA
TCCAGACAACTTGGCCATCCTCTATAGCCAAAATGCGATACGGATCATTATCAAATAGCACAACCTCATT
AATTTGCCACATAGCGCAACTCCTCCATATTCACTACTTGGCTAATACAGAGATCTGCACACTTATTTGC
CCTGAAAGACTTATAAATATTGAACTTAATAAAACCATTTGCGGTTAAGGCTCGTATCTCACTCAATGTT
TTGCCTAACTCCAAATCATAAGCAATATCAACCTGCTTACAGACATTGATAATGTTTTCATCTCCTTTTT
CTTGCAGGATATGGGCCAATGGGGATAGTTGTGCTAAAAGCTCCGCAGAAACTTCTTCTGTTTTCACTGA
ATAAAGCCATTCAATATTTTCTTTTACTACGGGATTTATTTCTTTATCAGTAAAAATGAACCAAGGAATT
TGCTTTTGCTGCCAATAGCGACGCTCTAGTTCTAGTTTTTCTAAGGTACGCTCGTCTTGTAAGGCTGCTG
CAGGTTTGACTTGAATAGCAAACTGCTCAAAAGGACCATCTTTGCAGTCCACTAAAAAATCAGTAGACAT
AACCTGATCTACACCACGAATAACAGGATGCTTAATACCACTATCTATTGCAATCTGCCTGGTATCACTA
GGTAATAAGGGGAACTGCTCGCGTATATCTAGCACGCTGCTCTCCCACTCAAGACTGAGAAAAACAGCAA
GCTCTAAGTCAGATAGCAAATGATGGACTCGTCCCGTCTTATGAGAATAAATACGGTGGGAACGACCTGA
AGAAGGAACTTCTTGTACTGTTAGCCATGGAATATAGTCTTTACCATGCCCTTGGCCACGCCCCTCTTTA
ATACGACGGGCAATTTGCACTTCAGAAAATGAAGAGTTTGCTTTAGCCATAACAAAAGTCCAGTATGCTT
TTTCACAGCATAACTGGACTGATTTCAGTTTACAACTATTCTGTCTAGTTTAAGACTTGGGTACCGAGCT
CGAATTCGCTAGCCCAAAAAAACGGGTATGGAGAAACAGTAGAGAGTTGCGATAAAAAGCGTCAGGTAGG
ATCCGCTAATCTTATGGATAAAAATGCTATGGCATAGCAAAGTGTGACGCCGTGCAAATAATCAATGTGG
ACTTTTCTGCCGTGATTATAGACACTTTTGTTACGCGTTTTTGTCATGGCTTTGGTCCCGCTTTGTTACA
GAATGCTTTTAATAAGCGGGGTTACCGGTTTGGTTAGCGAGAAGAGCCAGTAAAAGACGCAGTGACGGCA
ATGTCTGATGCAATATGGACAATTGGTTTCTTCTCTGAATGGCGGGAGTATGAAAAGTATGGCTGAAGCG
CAAAATGATCCCCTGCTGCCGGGATACTCGTTTAATGCCCATCTGGTGGCGGGTTTAACGCCGATTGAGG
CCAACGGTTATCTCGATTTTTTTATCGACCGACCGCTGGGAATGAAAGGTTATATTCTCAATCTCACCAT
TCGCGGTCAGGGGGTGGTGAAAAATCAGGGACGAGAATTTGTTTGCCGACCGGGTGATATTTTGCTGTTC
CCGCCAGGAGAGATTCATCACTACGGTCGTCATCCGGAGGCTCGCGAATGGTATCACCAGTGGGTTTACT
TTCGTCCGCGCGCCTACTGGCATGAATGGCTTAACTGGCCGTCAATATTTGCCAATACGGGGTTCTTTCG
CCCGGATGAAGCGCACCAGCCGCATTTCAGCGACCTGTTTGGGCAAATCATTAACGCCGGGCAAGGGGAA
GGGCGCTATTCGGAGCTGCTGGCGATAAATCTGCTTGAGCAATTGTTACTGCGGCGCATGGAAGCGATTA
ACGAGTCGCTCCATCCACCGATGGATAATCGGGTACGCGAGGCTTGTCAGTACATCAGCGATCACCTGGC
AGACAGCAATTTTGATATCGCCAGCGTCGCACAGCATGTTTGCTTGTCGCCGTCGCGTCTGTCACATCTT
TTCCGCCAGCAGTTAGGGATTAGCGTCTTAAGCTGGCGCGAGGACCAACGTATCAGCCAGGCGAAGCTGC
TTTTGAGCACCACCCGGATGCCTATCGCCACCGTCGGTCGCAATGTTGGTTTTGACGATCAACTCTATTT
CTCGCGGGTATTTAAAAAATGCACCGGGGCCAGCCCGAGCGAGTTCCGTGCCGGTTGTGAAGAAAAAGTG
AATGATGTAGCCGTCAAGTTGTCATAATTGGTAACGAATCAGACAATTGACGGCTTGACGGAGTAGCATA
GGGTTTGCAGAATCCCTGCTTCGTCCATTTGACAGGCACATTATGCATCGATGATAAGCTGTCAAACATG
AGCAGATCCTCTACGCCGGACGCATCGTGGCCTGTGGGCGGACAATAAAGTCTTAAACTGAACAAAATAG
ATCTAAACTATGACAATAAAGTCTTAAACTAGACAGAATAGTTGTAAACTGAAATCAGTCCAGTTATGCT
GTGAAAAAGCATACTGGACTTTTGTTATGGCTAAAGCAAACTCTTCATTTTCTGAAGTGCAAATTGCCCG
TCGTATTAAAGAGGGGCGTGGGGTCGACGCGGCCGTGGCGCGCCTCCTAGGTGCTCGAGTGGCGGCCGCT
ATTGACCCATAAACTGCCAGGAATTGGGGATCGGATTCGAGCTCGCACGCTGCCGCAAGCACTCAGGGCG
CAAGGGCTGCTAAAGGAAGCGGAACACGTAGAAAGCCAGTCCGCAGAAACGGTGCTGACCCCGGATGAAT
GTCAGCTACTGGGCTATCTGGACAAGGGAAAACGCAAGCGCAAAGAGAAAGCAGGTAGCTTGCAGTGGGC
TTACATGGCGATAGCTAGACTGGGCGGTTTTATGGACAGCAAGCGAACCGGAATTGCCAGCTGGGGCGCC
CTCTGGTAAGGTTGGGAAGCCCTGCAAAGTAAACTGGATGGCTTTCTTGCCGCCAAGGATCTGATGGCGC
AGGGGATCAAGATCTGATCAAGAGACAGGATACTAGTGGAGGAAGAAAAA
